Addgene plasmid #166960: FLAG-SFPQ
Purpose: Expresses FLAG-tagged SFPQ protein in pcDNA3.1
Depositing lab: Rosalind Segal. Depositing organization: Dana-Farber Cancer Institute. Publication: Binding and transport of SFPQ-RNA granules by KIF5A/KLC1 motors promotes axon survival. Fukuda Y, Pazyra-Murphy MF, Silagi ES, Tasdemir-Yilmaz OE, Li Y, Rose L, Yeoh ZC, Vangos NE, Geffken EA, Seo HS, Adelmant G, Bird GH, Walensky LD, Marto JA, Dhe-Paganon S, Segal RA. J Cell Biol. 2021 Jan 4;220(1). pii: 211577. doi: 10.1083/jcb.202005051. PubMed 33284322.
Backbone
  Vector backbone: pcDNA3.1
  Vector type: Mammalian Expression
Growth in bacteria
  Bacterial resistance: Ampicillin, 100 μg/mL
  Growth temperature: 37°C
  Growth strain: DH5alpha
  Copy number: High Copy
Gene/Insert
  Gene/Insert name: SFPQ
  Species: H. sapiens (human)
  Insert size (bp): 2124
  Entrez Gene: SFPQ (a.k.a. POMP100, PPP1R140, PSF)
  Promoter: CMV
  Tag / fusion protein: FLAG (N terminal on insert)
  Cloning method: Restriction Enzyme; 5′ cloning site Unknown (unknown if destroyed); 3′ cloning site Unknown (unknown if destroyed)
  Sequencing primers: 5′ CMV F; 3′ M13
Terms and licenses: Academic/Nonprofit Terms; Industry Terms: Not Available to Industry
How to cite: FLAG-SFPQ was a gift from Rosalind Segal (Addgene plasmid # 166960 ; http://n2t.net/addgene:166960 ; RRID:Addgene_166960)
