[The description below was written by a language model from this plasmid's Addgene catalogue record and pLannotate feature annotations shown in this document.]
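Description:
FLAG-SFPQ is a mammalian expression plasmid built on the pcDNA3.1 backbone that produces human SFPQ (also called PSF) carrying an N-terminal FLAG epitope. The sequenced plasmid is about 7.6 kb. In E. coli it replicates from a high-copy ColE1/pUC-type origin and is selected with ampicillin through the β-lactamase gene and its native promoter. An f1 phage origin is also present. For selection in mammalian cells, the backbone carries a neomycin/kanamycin phosphotransferase gene driven by the SV40 enhancer/early promoter and terminated by the SV40 polyadenylation signal, which allows G418 selection of stable transfectants. Short fragments annotated as ble, lacI, the lac promoter/operator, bom and an HIV-1 LTR appear to be backbone remnants or short sequence matches rather than functional elements.

The expression cassette consists of the human cytomegalovirus immediate-early enhancer and promoter, a T7 promoter that could support in vitro transcription, a short FLAG-coding segment (annotated as a fragment of 3xFLAG, consistent with a single FLAG tag), and the SFPQ open reading frame of roughly 2.1 kb. This is followed by the bovine growth hormone polyadenylation signal. The SFPQ coding sequence spans the numbering origin of the circular record. The cloning sites used for the insert are not recorded.

SFPQ is a DNA- and RNA-binding protein best known as a pre-mRNA splicing factor. The FLAG tag permits detection and immunoprecipitation of the overexpressed protein with anti-FLAG reagents. The associated publication concerns binding and transport of SFPQ-RNA granules by KIF5A/KLC1 kinesin motors in axons, so the construct fits studies of SFPQ's protein interactions in transfected cells.
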