Features (pLannotate 1.2.2; 21 found; start..end, strand, type, name):
   2117..2341    +  polyA_signal   bGH poly(A) signal: bovine growth hormone polyadenylation signal
   2345..2366    +  promoter       SV40 promoter (fragment): SV40 enhancer and early promoter
   2387..2815    +  rep_origin     f1 ori (sequence partly withheld): f1 bacteriophage origin of replication; arrow indicates direction of (+) strand synthesis
   2829..3158    +  promoter       SV40 promoter: SV40 enhancer and early promoter
   3225..4016    +  CDS            neo: KKA2_KLEPN - Also known as kan, nptII. Experimental evidence at protein level: Swiss-Prot protein existence level 1. Resistance to kanamycin, neomycin, paromomycin, ribostamycin, butirosin and gentamicin B. From Klebsiella pneumoniae.
   4040..4198    +  CDS            ble (fragment): BLE_KLEPN - Experimental evidence at protein level: Swiss-Prot protein existence level 1. Binding protein with a strong affinity to the bleomycin family of antibiotics. Binds to CL990; an antimitotic-antibiotic compound. From Klebsiella pneumoniae.
   4193..4314    +  polyA_signal   SV40 poly(A) signal: SV40 polyadenylation signal
   4387..4403    -  protein_bind   lac operator: The lac repressor binds to the lac operator to inhibit transcription in E. coli. This inhibition can be relieved by adding lactose or isopropyl-β-D-thiogalactopyranoside (IPTG). lac repressor encoded by lacI
   4411..4441    -  promoter       lac promoter: promoter for the E. coli lac operon
   4456..4477    -  protein_bind   CAP binding site: CAP binding activates transcription in the presence of cAMP. E. coli catabolite activator protein
   4490..4582    -  CDS            lacI (fragment): lac repressor; lacI; The lac repressor binds to the lac operator to inhibit transcription in E. coli. This inhibition can be relieved by adding lactose or isopropyl-β-D-thiogalactopyranoside (IPTG).
   4765..5353    -  rep_origin     ori: high-copy-number ColE1/pMB1/pBR322/pUC origin of replication
   5524..6384    -  CDS            AmpR: β-lactamase; bla; confers resistance to ampicillin, carbenicillin, and related antibiotics
   6385..6489    -  promoter       AmpR promoter: bla
   6548..6600    -  misc_feature   bom (fragment): basis of mobility region from pBR322
   6755..7134    +  enhancer       CMV enhancer: human cytomegalovirus immediate early enhancer
   7135..7338    +  promoter       CMV promoter: human cytomegalovirus (CMV) immediate early promoter
   7334..7367    +  LTR            5' LTR (truncated) (fragment): truncated 5' long terminal repeat (LTR) from HIV-1
   7383..7401    +  promoter       T7 promoter: promoter for bacteriophage T7 RNA polymerase
   7461..7481    +  CDS            3xFLAG (fragment): three tandem FLAG® epitope tags
   7495..2038    +  CDS            SFPQ (across the origin): SFPQ_HUMAN - Also known as PSF. Experimental evidence at protein level: Swiss-Prot protein existence level 1. DNA- and RNA binding protein, involved in several nuclear processes. Essential pre-mRNA splicing factor required early in spliceosome formation and for splicing catalytic step II, probably as a heteromer with NONO. Binds to pre-mRNA in spliceosome C complex, and specifically binds to intronic polypyrimidine tracts. Involved in regulation of signal-induced alternative splicing. During splicing of PTPRC/CD45, a phosphorylated form is sequestered by THRAP3 from the pre-mRNA in resting T-c
>Addgene plasmid #166960 | FLAG-SFPQ | addgene full sequence | sequence record 328022 | Addgene NGS Result
CCACGACTTCCGTTCTCCGCCGCCCGGCATGGGCCTCAATCAGAATCGCGGCCCCATGGGTCCTGGCCCG
GGCCAGAGCGGCCCTAAGCCTCCGATCCCGCCACCGCCTCCACACCAACAGCAGCAACAGCCACCACCGC
AGCAGCCACCGCCGCAGCAGCCGCCACCGCATCAGCCGCCGCCGCATCCACAGCCGCATCAGCAGCAGCA
GCCGCCGCCACCGCCGCAGGACTCTTCCAAGCCCGTCGTTGCTCAGGGACCCGGCCCCGCTCCCGGAGTA
GGCAGCGCACCACCAGCCTCCAGCTCGGCCCCGCCCGCCACTCCACCAACCTCGGGGGCCCCGCCAGGGT
CCGGGCCAGGCCCGACTCCGACCCCGCCGCCTGCAGTCACCTCGGCCCCTCCCGGGGCGCCGCCACCCAC
CCCGCCAAGCAGCGGGGTCCCTACCACACCTCCTCAGGCCGGAGGCCCGCCGCCTCCGCCCGCGGCAGTC
CCGGGCCCGGGTCCAGGGCCTAAGCAGGGCCCAGGTCCGGGTGGTCCCAAAGGCGGCAAAATGCCTGGCG
GGCCGAAGCCAGGTGGCGGCCCGGGCCTAAGTACGCCTGGCGGCCACCCCAAGCCGCCGCATCGAGGCGG
CGGGGAGCCCCGCGGGGGCCGCCAGCACCACCCGCCCTACCACCAGCAGCATCACCAGGGGCCCCCGCCC
GGCGGGCCCGGCGGCCGCAGCGAGGAGAAGATCTCGGACTCGGAGGGGTTTAAAGCCAATTTGTCTCTCT
TGAGGAGGCCTGGAGAGAAAACTTACACACAGCGATGTCGGTTGTTTGTTGGGAATCTACCTGCTGATAT
CACGGAGGATGAGTTCAAAAGACTATTTGCTAAATATGGAGAACCAGGAGAAGTTTTTATCAACAAAGGC
AAAGGATTCGGATTTATTAAGCTTGAATCTAGAGCTTTGGCTGAAATTGCCAAAGCCGAACTGGATGATA
CACCCATGAGAGGTAGACAGCTTCGAGTTCGCTTTGCCACACATGCTGCTGCCCTTTCTGTTCGTAATCT
TTCACCTTATGTTTCCAATGAACTGTTGGAAGAAGCCTTTAGCCAATTTGGTCCTATTGAAAGGGCTGTT
GTAATAGTGGATGATCGTGGAAGATCTACAGGGAAAGGCATTGTTGAATTTGCTTCTAAGCCAGCAGCAA
GAAAGGCATTTGAACGATGCAGTGAAGGTGTTTTCTTACTGACGACAACTCCTCGTCCAGTCATTGTGGA
ACCACTTGAACAACTAGATGATGAAGATGGTCTTCCTGAAAAACTTGCCCAGAAGAATCCAATGTATCAA
AAGGAGAGAGAAACCCCTCCTCGTTTTGCCCAGCATGGCACGTTTGAGTACGAATATTCTCAGCGATGGA
AGTCTTTGGATGAAATGGAAAAACAGCAAAGGGAACAAGTTGAAAAAAACATGAAAGATGCAAAAGACAA
ATTGGAAAGTGAAATGGAAGATGCCTATCATGAACATCAGGCAAATCTTTTGCGCCAAGATCTGATGAGA
CGACAGGAAGAATTAAGACGCATGGAAGAACTTCACAATCAAGAAATGCAGAAACGTAAAGAAATGCAAT
TGAGGCAAGAGGAGGAACGACGTAGAAGAGAGGAAGAGATGATGATTCGTCAACGTGAGATGGAAGAACA
AATGAGGCGCCAAAGAGAGGAAAGTTACAGCCGAATGGGCTACATGGATCCACGGGAAAGAGACATGCGA
ATGGGTGGCGGAGGAGCAATGAACATGGGAGATCCCTATGGTTCAGGAGGCCAGAAATTTCCACCTCTAG
GAGGTGGTGGTGGCATAGGTTATGAAGCTAATCCTGGCGTTCCACCAGCAACCATGAGTGGTTCCATGAT
GGGAAGTGACATGCGTACTGAGCGCTTTGGGCAGGGAGGTGCGGGGCCTGTGGGTGGACAGGGTCCTAGA
GGAATGGGGCCTGGAACTCCAGCAGGATATGGTAGAGGGAGAGAAGAGTACGAAGGCCCAAACAAAAAAC
CCCGATTTTAGAATTCTGCAGATATCCAGCACAGTGGCGGCCGCTCGAGTCTAGAGGGCCCGTTTAAACC
CGCTGATCAGCCTCGACTGTGCCTTCTAGTTGCCAGCCATCTGTTGTTTGCCCCTCCCCCGTGCCTTCCT
TGACCCTGGAAGGTGCCACTCCCACTGTCCTTTCCTAATAAAATGAGGAAATTGCATCGCATTGTCTGAG
TAGGTGTCATTCTATTCTGGGGGGTGGGGTGGGGCAGGACAGCAAGGGGGAGGATTGGGAAGACAATAGC
AGGCATGCTGGGGATGCGGTGGGCTCTATGGCTTCTGAGGCGGAAAGAACCAGCTGGGGCTCTAGGGGGT
ATCCCC
[124 nt withheld, positions 2387-2510]
C
[91 nt withheld, positions 2512-2602]
A
[49 nt withheld, positions 2604-2652]
CCTTTGACGTTGGAGTCCACGTTCTTT
[37 nt withheld, positions 2680-2716]
ACCCTATCTCGGTCTATTCTTTTGATTTATAAGGGATTTTGCCGATTTCGGCCTATTGGTTAAAAAATGA
GCTGATTTAACAAAAATTTAACGCGAATTAATTCTGTGGAATGTGTGTCAGTTAGGGTGTGGAAAGTCCC
CAGGCTCCCCAGCAGGCAGAAGTATGCAAAGCATGCATCTCAATTAGTCAGCAACCAGGTGTGGAAAGTC
CCCAGGCTCCCCAGCAGGCAGAAGTATGCAAAGCATGCATCTCAATTAGTCAGCAACCATAGTCCCGCCC
CTAACTCCGCCCATCCCGCCCCTAACTCCGCCCAGTTCCGCCCATTCTCCGCCCCATGGCTGACTAATTT
TTTTTATTTATGCAGAGGCCGAGGCCGCCTCTGCCTCTGAGCTATTCCAGAAGTAGTGAGGAGGCTTTTT
TGGAGGCCTAGGCTTTTGCAAAAAGCTCCCGGGAGCTTGTATATCCATTTTCGGATCTGATCAAGAGACA
GGATGAGGATCGTTTCGCATGATTGAACAAGATGGATTGCACGCAGGTTCTCCGGCCGCTTGGGTGGAGA
GGCTATTCGGCTATGACTGGGCACAACAGACAATCGGCTGCTCTGATGCCGCCGTGTTCCGGCTGTCAGC
GCAGGGGCGCCCGGTTCTTTTTGTCAAGACCGACCTGTCCGGTGCCCTGAATGAACTGCAGGACGAGGCA
GCGCGGCTATCGTGGCTGGCCACGACGGGCGTTCCTTGCGCAGCTGTGCTCGACGTTGTCACTGAAGCGG
GAAGGGACTGGCTGCTATTGGGCGAAGTGCCGGGGCAGGATCTCCTGTCATCTCACCTTGCTCCTGCCGA
GAAAGTATCCATCATGGCTGATGCAATGCGGCGGCTGCATACGCTTGATCCGGCTACCTGCCCATTCGAC
CACCAAGCGAAACATCGCATCGAGCGAGCACGTACTCGGATGGAAGCCGGTCTTGTCGATCAGGATGATC
TGGACGAAGAGCATCAGGGGCTCGCGCCAGCCGAACTGTTCGCCAGGCTCAAGGCGCGCATGCCCGACGG
CGAGGATCTCGTCGTGACCCATGGCGATGCCTGCTTGCCGAATATCATGGTGGAAAATGGCCGCTTTTCT
GGATTCATCGACTGTGGCCGGCTGGGTGTGGCGGACCGCTATCAGGACATAGCGTTGGCTACCCGTGATA
TTGCTGAAGAGCTTGGCGGCGAATGGGCTGACCGCTTCCTCGTGCTTTACGGTATCGCCGCTCCCGATTC
GCAGCGCATCGCCTTCTATCGCCTTCTTGACGAGTTCTTCTGAGCGGGACTCTGGGGTTCGAAATGACCG
ACCAAGCGACGCCCAACCTGCCATCACGAGATTTCGATTCCACCGCCGCCTTCTATGAAAGGTTGGGCTT
CGGAATCGTTTTCCGGGACGCCGGCTGGATGATCCTCCAGCGCGGGGATCTCATGCTGGAGTTCTTCGCC
CACCCCAACTTGTTTATTGCAGCTTATAATGGTTACAAATAAAGCAATAGCATCACAAATTTCACAAATA
AAGCATTTTTTTCACTGCATTCTAGTTGTGGTTTGTCCAAACTCATCAATGTATCTTATCATGTCTGTAT
ACCGTCGACCTCTAGCTAGAGCTTGGCGTAATCATGGTCATAGCTGTTTCCTGTGTGAAATTGTTATCCG
CTCACAATTCCACACAACATACGAGCCGGAAGCATAAAGTGTAAAGCCTGGGGTGCCTAATGAGTGAGCT
AACTCACATTAATTGCGTTGCGCTCACTGCCCGCTTTCCAGTCGGGAAACCTGTCGTGCCAGCTGCATTA
ATGAATCGGCCAACGCGCGGGGAGAGGCGGTTTGCGTATTGGGCGCTCTTCCGCTTCCTCGCTCACTGAC
TCGCTGCGCTCGGTCGTTCGGCTGCGGCGAGCGGTATCAGCTCACTCAAAGGCGGTAATACGGTTATCCA
CAGAATCAGGGGATAACGCAGGAAAGAACATGTGAGCAAAAGGCCAGCAAAAGGCCAGGAACCGTAAAAA
GGCCGCGTTGCTGGCGTTTTTCCATAGGCTCCGCCCCCCTGACGAGCATCACAAAAATCGACGCTCAAGT
CAGAGGTGGCGAAACCCGACAGGACTATAAAGATACCAGGCGTTTCCCCCTGGAAGCTCCCTCGTGCGCT
CTCCTGTTCCGACCCTGCCGCTTACCGGATACCTGTCCGCCTTTCTCCCTTCGGGAAGCGTGGCGCTTTC
TCATAGCTCACGCTGTAGGTATCTCAGTTCGGTGTAGGTCGTTCGCTCCAAGCTGGGCTGTGTGCACGAA
CCCCCCGTTCAGCCCGACCGCTGCGCCTTATCCGGTAACTATCGTCTTGAGTCCAACCCGGTAAGACACG
ACTTATCGCCACTGGCAGCAGCCACTGGTAACAGGATTAGCAGAGCGAGGTATGTAGGCGGTGCTACAGA
GTTCTTGAAGTGGTGGCCTAACTACGGCTACACTAGAAGAACAGTATTTGGTATCTGCGCTCTGCTGAAG
CCAGTTACCTTCGGAAAAAGAGTTGGTAGCTCTTGATCCGGCAAACAAACCACCGCTGGTAGCGGTGGTT
TTTTTGTTTGCAAGCAGCAGATTACGCGCAGAAAAAAAGGATCTCAAGAAGATCCTTTGATCTTTTCTAC
GGGGTCTGACGCTCAGTGGAACGAAAACTCACGTTAAGGGATTTTGGTCATGAGATTATCAAAAAGGATC
TTCACCTAGATCCTTTTAAATTAAAAATGAAGTTTTAAATCAATCTAAAGTATATATGAGTAAACTTGGT
CTGACAGTTACCAATGCTTAATCAGTGAGGCACCTATCTCAGCGATCTGTCTATTTCGTTCATCCATAGT
TGCCTGACTCCCCGTCGTGTAGATAACTACGATACGGGAGGGCTTACCATCTGGCCCCAGTGCTGCAATG
ATACCGCGAGACCCACGCTCACCGGCTCCAGATTTATCAGCAATAAACCAGCCAGCCGGAAGGGCCGAGC
GCAGAAGTGGTCCTGCAACTTTATCCGCCTCCATCCAGTCTATTAATTGTTGCCGGGAAGCTAGAGTAAG
TAGTTCGCCAGTTAATAGTTTGCGCAACGTTGTTGCCATTGCTACAGGCATCGTGGTGTCACGCTCGTCG
TTTGGTATGGCTTCATTCAGCTCCGGTTCCCAACGATCAAGGCGAGTTACATGATCCCCCATGTTGTGCA
AAAAAGCGGTTAGCTCCTTCGGTCCTCCGATCGTTGTCAGAAGTAAGTTGGCCGCAGTGTTATCACTCAT
GGTTATGGCAGCACTGCATAATTCTCTTACTGTCATGCCATCCGTAAGATGCTTTTCTGTGACTGGTGAG
TACTCAACCAAGTCATTCTGAGAATAGTGTATGCGGCGACCGAGTTGCTCTTGCCCGGCGTCAATACGGG
ATAATACCGCGCCACATAGCAGAACTTTAAAAGTGCTCATCATTGGAAAACGTTCTTCGGGGCGAAAACT
CTCAAGGATCTTACCGCTGTTGAGATCCAGTTCGATGTAACCCACTCGTGCACCCAACTGATCTTCAGCA
TCTTTTACTTTCACCAGCGTTTCTGGGTGAGCAAAAACAGGAAGGCAAAATGCCGCAAAAAAGGGAATAA
GGGCGACACGGAAATGTTGAATACTCATACTCTTCCTTTTTCAATATTATTGAAGCATTTATCAGGGTTA
TTGTCTCATGAGCGGATACATATTTGAATGTATTTAGAAAAATAAACAAATAGGGGTTCCGCGCACATTT
CCCCGAAAAGTGCCACCTGACGTCGACGGATCGGGAGATCTCCCGATCCCCTATGGTGCACTCTCAGTAC
AATCTGCTCTGATGCCGCATAGTTAAGCCAGTATCTGCTCCCTGCTTGTGTGTTGGAGGTCGCTGAGTAG
TGCGCGAGCAAAATTTAAGCTACAACAAGGCAAGGCTTGACCGACAATTGCATGAAGAATCTGCTTAGGG
TTAGGCGTTTTGCGCTGCTTCGCGATGTACGGGCCAGATATACGCGTTGACATTGATTATTGACTAGTTA
TTAATAGTAATCAATTACGGGGTCATTAGTTCATAGCCCATATATGGAGTTCCGCGTTACATAACTTACG
GTAAATGGCCCGCCTGGCTGACCGCCCAACGACCCCCGCCCATTGACGTCAATAATGACGTATGTTCCCA
TAGTAACGCCAATAGGGACTTTCCATTGACGTCAATGGGTGGAGTATTTACGGTAAACTGCCCACTTGGC
AGTACATCAAGTGTATCATATGCCAAGTACGCCCCCTATTGACGTCAATGACGGTAAATGGCCCGCCTGG
CATTATGCCCAGTACATGACCTTATGGGACTTTCCTACTTGGCAGTACATCTACGTATTAGTCATCGCTA
TTACCATGGTGATGCGGTTTTGGCAGTACATCAATGGGCGTGGATAGCGGTTTGACTCACGGGGATTTCC
AAGTCTCCACCCCATTGACGTCAATGGGAGTTTGTTTTGGCACCAAAATCAACGGGACTTTCCAAAATGT
CGTAACAACTCCGCCCCATTGACGCAAATGGGCGGTAGGCGTGTACGGTGGGAGGTCTATATAAGCAGAG
CTCTCTGGCTAACTAGAGAACCCACTGCTTACTGGCTTATCGAAATTAATACGACTCACTATAGGGAGAC
CCAAGCTGGCTAGCGTTTAAACTTAAGCTTGGTACCGAGCTCGGATCCCACCATGGACTACAAAGACGAT
GACGACAAGGGATCCGGAATGTCTCGGGATCGGTTCCGGAGTCGTGGCGGTGGCGGTGGTGGCTTCCACA
GGCGTGGAGGAGGCGGCGGCCGCGGCGGCCT
